Addgene plasmid #140386: pJBL716
Purpose: Expresses MphR-regulated 3WJdB RNA aptamer driven by T7 promoter with the mphO sequence 5BP downstream from the promoter
Depositing lab: Julius Lucks. Depositing organization: Northwestern University. Publication: Cell-free biosensors for rapid detection of water contaminants. Jung JK, Alam KK, Verosloff MS, Capdevila DA, Desmau M, Clauer PR, Lee JW, Nguyen PQ, Pasten PA, Matiasek SJ, Gaillard JF, Giedroc DP, Collins JJ, Lucks JB. Nat Biotechnol. 2020 Jul 6. pii: 10.1038/s41587-020-0571-7. doi: 10.1038/s41587-020-0571-7. PubMed 32632301.
Backbone
  Vector backbone: pUC19
  Vector type: Synthetic Biology
Growth in bacteria
  Bacterial resistance: Ampicillin, 100 μg/mL
  Growth temperature: 37°C
  Growth strain: DH5alpha
  Copy number: High Copy
Gene/Insert
  Gene/Insert name: T7-mphO-3WJdB-T
  Species: Synthetic
  Cloning method: Gibson Cloning
Terms and licenses: Academic/Nonprofit Terms; Industry Terms: Not Available to Industry
How to cite: pJBL716 was a gift from Julius Lucks (Addgene plasmid # 140386 ; http://n2t.net/addgene:140386 ; RRID:Addgene_140386)
