[The description below was written by a language model from this plasmid's Addgene catalogue record and pLannotate feature annotations shown in this document.]
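Description:
pJBL716 is a small (about 2.9 kb) synthetic-biology plasmid built on the pUC19 backbone and propagated in E. coli at high copy number from the ColE1/pUC-type origin, with selection through the β-lactamase (AmpR) gene and its native promoter. Remnants of the pUC19 architecture remain around the cloning site, including the CAP binding site, lac promoter and operator, split pieces of the multiple cloning site and a lacZα fragment. The short matches annotated as RSF ori, lacI, bom and rop are only fragments and are probably backbone sequence similarity rather than functional elements.

The payload, inserted by Gibson assembly into the former multiple cloning site, is a compact synthetic transcription unit named T7-mphO-3WJdB-T. A bacteriophage T7 promoter drives transcription, and according to the record the mphO operator sequence is positioned 5 bp downstream of the promoter. The operator is followed by the 3WJdB RNA aptamer and a T7 terminator. The operator and aptamer are not individually annotated in the feature table, but they would fall in the unannotated interval between the T7 promoter and terminator. mphO is the binding site for the MphR repressor, a macrolide-responsive transcription factor. Bound MphR blocks T7 RNA polymerase from producing the transcript, and ligand-induced release permits transcription. 3WJdB is a three-way junction dimeric Broccoli aptamer that becomes fluorescent when it binds its dye, so the output is an RNA-level signal needing no translation.

The construct serves as a DNA template for cell-free, in vitro transcription biosensors, here reporting MphR-regulated transcription as part of a platform for detecting water contaminants. The stated operator spacing suggests it may be one of a set of spacing variants.
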