Features (pLannotate 1.2.2; 15 found; start..end, strand, type, name):
      1..86      +  rep_origin     RSF ori (fragment): Plasmids containing the RSF 1030 origin of replication can be propagated in E. coli cells that contain additional plasmids with compatible origins.
     88..180     +  CDS            lacI (fragment): lac repressor; lacI; The lac repressor binds to the lac operator to inhibit transcription in E. coli. This inhibition can be relieved by adding lactose or isopropyl-β-D-thiogalactopyranoside (IPTG).
    193..214     +  protein_bind   CAP binding site: CAP binding activates transcription in the presence of cAMP. E. coli catabolite activator protein
    229..259     +  promoter       lac promoter: promoter for the E. coli lac operon
    267..283     +  protein_bind   lac operator: The lac repressor binds to the lac operator to inhibit transcription in E. coli. This inhibition can be relieved by adding lactose or isopropyl-β-D-thiogalactopyranoside (IPTG). lac repressor encoded by lacI
    320..349     -  misc_feature   MCS (fragment): pUC18/19 multiple cloning site
    350..368     +  promoter       T7 promoter: promoter for bacteriophage T7 RNA polymerase
    558..604     +  terminator     T7 terminator: transcription terminator for bacteriophage T7 RNA polymerase
    605..626     -  misc_feature   MCS (fragment): pUC18/19 multiple cloning site
    623..780     +  CDS            lacZα (fragment): LacZα fragment of β-galactosidase; lacZ fragment
    786..885     -  misc_feature   bom (fragment): basis of mobility region from pBR322
    987..1022    -  CDS            rop (fragment): Rop protein, which maintains plasmids at low copy number; rop
   1117..1221    +  promoter       AmpR promoter: bla
   1222..2082    +  CDS            AmpR: β-lactamase; bla; confers resistance to ampicillin, carbenicillin, and related antibiotics
   2253..2841    +  rep_origin     ori: high-copy-number ColE1/pMB1/pBR322/pUC origin of replication
>Addgene plasmid #140386 | pJBL716 | addgene full sequence | sequence record 297843 | Addgene NGS Result
CCGTATTACCGCCTTTGAGTGAGCTGATACCGCTCGCCGCAGCCGAACGACCGAGCGCAGCGAGTCAGTG
AGCGAGGAAGCGGAAGAGCGCCCAATACGCAAACCGCCTCTCCCCGCGCGTTGGCCGATTCATTAATGCA
GCTGGCACGACAGGTTTCCCGACTGGAAAGCGGGCAGTGAGCGCAACGCAATTAATGTGAGTTAGCTCAC
TCATTAGGCACCCCAGGCTTTACACTTTATGCTTCCGGCTCGTATGTTGTGTGGAATTGTGAGCGGATAA
CAATTTCACACAGGAAACAGCTATGACCATGATTACGCCAAGCTTGCATGCCTGCAGGTCGACTCTAGAT
AATACGACTCACTATAGGAGGGAATATAACCGACGTGACTGTTACATTTAGGTGGCCCACATACTCTGAT
GATCCGAGACGGTCGGGTCCAGATATTCGTATCTGTCGAGTAGAGTGTGGGCTCGGATCATTCATGGCAA
GAGACGGTCGGGTCCAGATATTCGTATCTGTCGAGTAGAGTGTGGGCTCTTGCCATGTGTATGTGGGTAG
CATAACCCCTTGGGGCCTCTAAACGGGTCTTGAGGGGTTTTTTGCCCGGGTACCGAGCTCGAATTCACTG
GCCGTCGTTTTACAACGTCGTGACTGGGAAAACCCTGGCGTTACCCAACTTAATCGCCTTGCAGCACATC
CCCCTTTCGCCAGCTGGCGTAATAGCGAAGAGGCCCGCACCGATCGCCCTTCCCAACAGTTGCGCAGCCT
GAATGGCGAATGGCGCCTGATGCGGTATTTTCTCCTTACGCATCTGTGCGGTATTTCACACCGCATATGG
TGCACTCTCAGTACAATCTGCTCTGATGCCGCATAGTTAAGCCAGCCCCGACACCCGCCAACACCCGCTG
ACGCGCCCTGACGGGCTTGTCTGCTCCCGGCATCCGCTTACAGACAAGCTGTGACCGTCTCCGGGAGCTG
CATGTGTCAGAGGTTTTCACCGTCATCACCGAAACGCGCGAGACGAAAGGGCCTCGTGATACGCCTATTT
TTATAGGTTAATGTCATGATAATAATGGTTTCTTAGACGTCAGGTGGCACTTTTCGGGGAAATGTGCGCG
GAACCCCTATTTGTTTATTTTTCTAAATACATTCAAATATGTATCCGCTCATGAGACAATAACCCTGATA
AATGCTTCAATAATATTGAAAAAGGAAGAGTATGAGTATTCAACATTTCCGTGTCGCCCTTATTCCCTTT
TTTGCGGCATTTTGCCTTCCTGTTTTTGCTCACCCAGAAACGCTGGTGAAAGTAAAAGATGCTGAAGATC
AGTTGGGTGCACGAGTGGGTTACATCGAACTGGATCTCAACAGCGGTAAGATCCTTGAGAGTTTTCGCCC
CGAAGAACGTTTTCCAATGATGAGCACTTTTAAAGTTCTGCTATGTGGCGCGGTATTATCCCGTATTGAC
GCCGGGCAAGAGCAACTCGGTCGCCGCATACACTATTCTCAGAATGACTTGGTTGAGTACTCACCAGTCA
CAGAAAAGCATCTTACGGATGGCATGACAGTAAGAGAATTATGCAGTGCTGCCATAACCATGAGTGATAA
CACTGCGGCCAACTTACTTCTGACAACGATCGGAGGACCGAAGGAGCTAACCGCTTTTTTGCACAACATG
GGGGATCATGTAACTCGCCTTGATCGTTGGGAACCGGAGCTGAATGAAGCCATACCAAACGACGAGCGTG
ACACCACGATGCCTGTAGCAATGGCAACAACGTTGCGCAAACTATTAACTGGCGAACTACTTACTCTAGC
TTCCCGGCAACAATTAATAGACTGGATGGAGGCGGATAAAGTTGCAGGACCACTTCTGCGCTCGGCCCTT
CCGGCTGGCTGGTTTATTGCTGATAAATCTGGAGCCGGTGAGCGTGGGTCTCGCGGTATCATTGCAGCAC
TGGGGCCAGATGGTAAGCCCTCCCGTATCGTAGTTATCTACACGACGGGGAGTCAGGCAACTATGGATGA
ACGAAATAGACAGATCGCTGAGATAGGTGCCTCACTGATTAAGCATTGGTAACTGTCAGACCAAGTTTAC
TCATATATACTTTAGATTGATTTAAAACTTCATTTTTAATTTAAAAGGATCTAGGTGAAGATCCTTTTTG
ATAATCTCATGACCAAAATCCCTTAACGTGAGTTTTCGTTCCACTGAGCGTCAGACCCCGTAGAAAAGAT
CAAAGGATCTTCTTGAGATCCTTTTTTTCTGCGCGTAATCTGCTGCTTGCAAACAAAAAAACCACCGCTA
CCAGCGGTGGTTTGTTTGCCGGATCAAGAGCTACCAACTCTTTTTCCGAAGGTAACTGGCTTCAGCAGAG
CGCAGATACCAAATACTGTTCTTCTAGTGTAGCCGTAGTTAGGCCACCACTTCAAGAACTCTGTAGCACC
GCCTACATACCTCGCTCTGCTAATCCTGTTACCAGTGGCTGCTGCCAGTGGCGATAAGTCGTGTCTTACC
GGGTTGGACTCAAGACGATAGTTACCGGATAAGGCGCAGCGGTCGGGCTGAACGGGGGGTTCGTGCACAC
AGCCCAGCTTGGAGCGAACGACCTACACCGAACTGAGATACCTACAGCGTGAGCTATGAGAAAGCGCCAC
GCTTCCCGAAGGGAGAAAGGCGGACAGGTATCCGGTAAGCGGCAGGGTCGGAACAGGAGAGCGCACGAGG
GAGCTTCCAGGGGGAAACGCCTGGTATCTTTATAGTCCTGTCGGGTTTCGCCACCTCTGACTTGAGCGTC
GATTTTTGTGATGCTCGTCAGGGGGGCGGAGCCTATGGAAAAACGCCAGCAACGCGGCCTTTTTACGGTT
CCTGGCCTTTTGCTGGCCTTTTGCTCACATGTTCTTTCCTGCGTTATCCCCTGATTCTGTGGATAA
